>Addgene plasmid #81769 | pDONR223_TCF7L2_WT | addgene full sequence | sequence record 168886 | Addgene NGS Result
CTTTCCTGCGTTATCCCCTGATTCTGTGGATAACCGTATTACCGCCTTTGAGTGAGCTGATACCGCTCGC
CGCAGCCGAACGACCGAGCGCAGCGAGTCAGTGAGCGAGGAAGCGGAAGAGCGCCCAATACGCAAACCGC
CTCTCCCCGCGCGTTGGCCGATTCATTAATGCAGCTGGCACGACAGGTTTCCCGACTGGAAAGCGGGCAG
TGAGCGCAACGCAATTAATACGCGTACCGCTAGCCAGGAAGAGTTTGTAGAAACGCAAAAAGGCCATCCG
TCAGGATGGCCTTCTGCTTAGTTTGATGCCTGGCAGTTTATGGCGGGCGTCCTGCCCGCCACCCTCCGGG
CCGTTGCTTCACAACGTTCAAATCCGCTCCCGGCGGATTTGTCCTACTCAGGAGAGCGTTCACCGACAAA
CAACAGATAAAACGAAAGGCCCAGTCTTCCGACTGAGCCTTTCGTTTTATTTGATGCCTGGCAGTTCCCT
ACTCTCGCGTTAACGCTAGCATGGATGTTTTCCCAGTCACGACGTTGTAAAACGACGGCCAGTCTTAAGC
TCGGGCCCCAAATAATGATTTTATTTTGACTGATAGTGACCTGTTCGTTGCAACAAATTGATGAGCAATG
CTTTTTTATAATGCCAACTTTGTACAAAAAAGTTGGCACCATGCCGCAGCTGAACGGCGGTGGAGGGGAT
GACCTAGGCGCCAACGACGAACTGATTTCCTTCAAAGACGAGGGCGAACAGGAGGAGAAGAGCTCCGAAA
ACTCCTCGGCAGAGAGGGATTTAGCTGATGTCAAATCGTCTCTAGTCAATGAATCAGAAACGAATCAAAA
CAGCTCCTCCGATTCCGAGGCGGAAAGACGGCCTCCGCCTCGCTCCGAAAGTTTCCGAGACAAATCCCGG
GAAAGTTTGGAAGAAGCGGCCAAGAGGCAAGATGGAGGGCTCTTTAAGGGGCCACCGTATCCCGGCTACC
CCTTCATCATGATCCCCGACCTGACGAGCCCCTACCTCCCCAACGGATCGCTCTCGCCCACCGCCCGAAC
CTATCTCCAGATGAAATGGCCACTGCTTGATGTCCAGGCAGGGAGCCTCCAGAGTAGACAAGCCCTCAAG
GATGCCCGGTCCCCATCACCGGCACACATTGTCTCTAACAAAGTGCCAGTGGTGCAGCACCCTCACCATG
TCCACCCCCTCACGCCTCTTATCACGTACAGCAATGAACACTTCACGCCGGGAAACCCACCTCCACACTT
ACCAGCCGACGTAGACCCCAAAACAGGAATCCCACGGCCTCCGCACCCTCCAGATATATCCCCGTATTAC
CCACTATCGCCTGGCACCGTAGGACAAATCCCCCATCCGCTAGGATGGCAAGGTCAACCAGTGTACCCAA
TCACGACAGGAGGATTCAGACACCCCTACCCCACAGCTCTGACCGTCAATGCTTCCATGTCCAGGTTCCC
TCCCCATATGGTCCCACCACATCATACGCTACACACGACGGGCATTCCGCATCCGGCCATAGTCACACCA
ACAGTCAAACAGGAATCGTCCCAGAGTGATGTCGGCTCACTCCATAGTTCAAAGCATCAGGACTCCAAAA
AGGAAGAAGAAAAGAAGAAGCCCCACATAAAGAAACCTCTTAATGCATTCATGTTGTATATGAAGGAAAT
GAGAGCAAAGGTCGTAGCTGAGTGCACGTTGAAAGAAAGCGCGGCCATCAACCAGATCCTTGGGCGGAGG
TGGCATGCACTGTCCAGAGAAGAGCAAGCGAAATACTACGAGCTGGCCCGGAAGGAGCGACAGCTTCATA
TGCAACTGTACCCCGGCTGGTCCGCGCGGGATAACTATGGAAAGAAGAAGAAGAGGAAAAGGGACAAGCA
GCCGGGAGAGACCAATGAACACAGCGAATGTTTCCTAAATCCTTGCCTTTCACTTCCTCCGATTACAGGA
GAAAAAAAAAGTGCGTTCGCTACATACAAGGTGAAGGCAGCTGCCTCAGCCCATCCTCTTCAGATGGAAG
CTTACTGATTGCCAACTTTCTTGTACAAAGTTGGCATTATAAGAAAGCATTGCTTATCAATTTGTTGCAA
CGAACAGGTCACTATCAGTCAAAATAAAATCATTATTTGCCATCCAGCTGATATCCCCTATAGTGAGTCG
TATTACATGGTCATAGCTGTTTCCTGGCAGCTCTGGCCCGTGTCTCAAAATCTCTGATGTTACATTGCAC
AAGATAAAAATATATCATCATGCCTCCTCTAGACCAGCCAGGACAGAAATGCCTCGACTTCGCTGCTACC
CAAGGTTGCCGGGTGACGCACACCGTGGAAACGGATGAAGGCACGAACCCAGTGGACATAAGCCTGTTCG
GTTCGTAAGCTGTAATGCAAGTAGCGTATGCGCTCACGCAACTGGTCCAGAACCTTGACCGAACGCAGCG
GTGGTAACGGCGCAGTGGCGGTTTTCATGGCTTGTTATGACTGTTTTTTTGGGGTACAGTCTATGCCTCG
GGCATCCAAGCAGCAAGCGCGTTACGCCGTGGGTCGATGTTTGATGTTATGGAGCAGCAACGATGTTACG
CAGCAGGGCAGTCGCCCTAAAACAAAGTTAAACATTATGAGGGAAGCGGTGATCGCCGAAGTATCGACTC
AACTATCAGAGGTAGTTGGCGTCATCGAGCGCCATCTCGAACCGACGTTGCTGGCCGTACATTTGTACGG
CTCCGCAGTGGATGGCGGCCTGAAGCCACACAGTGATATTGATTTGCTGGTTACGGTGACCGTAAGGCTT
GATGAAACAACGCGGCGAGCTTTGATCAACGACCTTTTGGAAACTTCGGCTTCCCCTGGAGAGAGCGAGA
TTCTCCGCGCTGTAGAAGTCACCATTGTTGTGCACGACGACATCATTCCGTGGCGTTATCCAGCTAAGCG
CGAACTGCAATTTGGAGAATGGCAGCGCAATGACATTCTTGCAGGTATCTTCGAGCCAGCCACGATCGAC
ATTGATCTGGCTATCTTGCTGACAAAAGCAAGAGAACATAGCGTTGCCTTGGTAGGTCCAGCGGCGGAGG
AACTCTTTGATCCGGTTCCTGAACAGGATCTATTTGAGGCGCTAAATGAAACCTTAACGCTATGGAACTC
GCCGCCCGACTGGGCTGGCGATGAGCGAAATGTAGTGCTTACGTTGTCCCGCATTTGGTACAGCGCAGTA
ACCGGCAAAATCGCGCCGAAGGATGTCGCTGCCGACTGGGCAATGGAGCGCCTGCCGGCCCAGTATCAGC
CCGTCATACTTGAAGCTAGACAGGCTTATCTTGGACAAGAAGAAGATCGCTTGGCCTCGCGCGCAGATCA
GTTGGAAGAATTTGTCCACTACGTGAAAGGCGAGATCACCAAGGTAGTCGGCAAATAACCCTCGAGCCAC
CCATGACCAAAATCCCTTAACGTGAGTTACGCGTCGTTCCACTGAGCGTCAGACCCCGTAGAAAAGATCA
AAGGATCTTCTTGAGATCCTTTTTTTCTGCGCGTAATCTGCTGCTTGCAAACAAAAAAACCACCGCTACC
AGCGGTGGTTTGTTTGCCGGATCAAGAGCTACCAACTCTTTTTCCGAAGGTAACTGGCTTCAGCAGAGCG
CAGATACCAAATACTGTTCTTCTAGTGTAGCCGTAGTTAGGCCACCACTTCAAGAACTCTGTAGCACCGC
CTACATACCTCGCTCTGCTAATCCTGTTACCAGTGGCTGCTGCCAGTGGCGATAAGTCGTGTCTTACCGG
GTTGGACTCAAGACGATAGTTACCGGATAAGGCGCAGCGGTCGGGCTGAACGGGGGGTTCGTGCACACAG
CCCAGCTTGGAGCGAACGACCTACACCGAACTGAGATACCTACAGCGTGAGCTATGAGAAAGCGCCACGC
TTCCCGAAGGGAGAAAGGCGGACAGGTATCCGGTAAGCGGCAGGGTCGGAACAGGAGAGCGCACGAGGGA
GCTTCCAGGGGGAAACGCCTGGTATCTTTATAGTCCTGTCGGGTTTCGCCACCTCTGACTTGAGCGTCGA
TTTTTGTGATGCTCGTCAGGGGGGCGGAGCCTATGGAAAAACGCCAGCAACGCGGCCTTTTTACGGTTCC
TGGCCTTTTGCTGGCCTTTTGCTCACATGTT
Features (pLannotate 1.2.2; 13 found; start..end, strand, type, name):
    121..213     +  CDS            lacI (fragment): lac repressor; lacI; The lac repressor binds to the lac operator to inhibit transcription in E. coli. This inhibition can be relieved by adding lactose or isopropyl-β-D-thiogalactopyranoside (IPTG).
    268..295     -  terminator     rrnB T2 terminator: transcription terminator T2 from the E. coli rrnB gene
    427..470     +  terminator     rrnB T1 terminator: Escherichia coli rrnB; transcription terminator T1 from the E. coli rrnB gene
    517..553     -  CDS            lacZα (fragment): LacZα fragment of β-galactosidase; lacZ fragment
    570..665     +  protein_bind   attL3: mutant version of attL; recombination site for the Gateway® LR reaction LR Clonase™
    671..1957    +  CDS            Tcf7l2 (fragment): TF7L2_MOUSE - Also known as Tcf4. Experimental evidence at protein level: Swiss-Prot protein existence level 1. Participates in the Wnt signaling pathway and modulates MYC expression by binding to its promoter in a sequence-specific manner. Acts as repressor in the absence of CTNNB1, and as activator in its presence. Activates transcription from promoters with several copies of the Tcf motif CCTTTGATC in the presence of CTNNB1. TLE1, TLE2, TLE3 and TLE4 repress transactivation mediated by TCF7L2/TCF4 and CTNNB1. Expression of dominant-negative mutants results in cell-cycle arrest in G1 (By sim
   1957..2025    +  CDS            TCF7L2 (fragment): TF7L2_HUMAN - Also known as TCF4. Experimental evidence at protein level: Swiss-Prot protein existence level 1. Participates in the Wnt signaling pathway and modulates MYC expression by binding to its promoter in a sequence-specific manner. Acts as repressor in the absence of CTNNB1, and as activator in its presence. Activates transcription from promoters with several copies of the Tcf motif 5'-CCTTTGATC-3' in the presence of CTNNB1. TLE1, TLE2, TLE3 and TLE4 repress transactivation mediated by TCF7L2/TCF4 and CTNNB1. Expression of dominant-negative mutants results in cell-cycle arrest in G1.
   2043..2138    -  protein_bind   attL3: mutant version of attL; recombination site for the Gateway® LR reaction LR Clonase™
   2157..2175    -  promoter       T7 promoter: promoter for bacteriophage T7 RNA polymerase
   2365..2388    +  promoter       Pc promoter (fragment): intI1 (promoter lies within the coding sequence); class 1 integron promoter
   2564..2620    +  CDS            GmR (fragment): gentamycin acetyltransferase; aacC1; confers resistance to gentamycin
   2627..3418    +  CDS            SmR: aminoglycoside adenylyltransferase (Murphy, 1985); aadA; confers resistance to spectinomycin and streptomycin
   3511..4099    +  rep_origin     ori: high-copy-number ColE1/pMB1/pBR322/pUC origin of replication
