[The description below was written by a language model from this plasmid's Addgene catalogue record and pLannotate feature annotations shown in this document.]
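Description:
pDONR223_TCF7L2_WT is a Gateway entry clone built on the Invitrogen pDONR223 backbone and carrying the wild-type human TCF7L2 open reading frame (also known as TCF4), corresponding to the transcript listed as the alternate insert name. It is a bacterial propagation and shuttling plasmid, not an expression vector. It replicates in E. coli from a high-copy ColE1/pUC-type origin and is selected with spectinomycin through the aadA (SmR) aminoglycoside adenylyltransferase gene. That gene sits downstream of a class 1 integron Pc promoter fragment and a short remnant of a gentamicin resistance gene. The sequenced record is about 4.2 kb.

The coding sequence lies between two attL-type recombination sites. The automated annotation labels both as attL3, although they face each other in the arrangement expected of an entry clone. An LR Clonase reaction can therefore move the ORF directionally into any compatible destination vector. The record lists no promoter for the insert. A T7 promoter lies just outside one att site, and rrnB T1 and T2 terminators upstream insulate the cassette from read-through transcription. The annotation software splits the ORF into a long segment matched to mouse Tcf7l2 and a short C-terminal segment matched to human TCF7L2. This most likely reflects the high conservation between the orthologues and isoform differences, not a chimeric insert, since the catalogue entry gives the species as human. The clone is in the "closed" configuration, with a stop codon immediately after the ORF, so C-terminal tags supplied by a destination vector would not be fused.

TCF7L2 is a Wnt-pathway transcription factor that partners with β-catenin. This wild-type clone belongs to the Target Accelerator Plasmid Collection, which was built for systematic functional comparison of cancer-associated alleles, where it can serve as the reference for variant alleles.
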