Addgene plasmid #81769: pDONR223_TCF7L2_WT
Purpose: Gateway Donor vector containing TCF7L2 , part of the Target Accelerator Plasmid Collection.
Depositing lab: Jesse Boehm & William Hahn & David Root. Depositing organization: Broad Institute. Publication: Systematic Functional Interrogation of Rare Cancer Variants Identifies Oncogenic Alleles. Kim E, Ilic N, Shrestha Y, Zou L, Kamburov A, Zhu C, Yang X, Lubonja R, Tran N, Nguyen C, Lawrence MS, Piccioni F, Bagul M, Doench JG, Chouinard CR, Wu X, Hogstrom L, Natoli T, Tamayo P, Horn H, Corsello SM, Lage K, Root DE, Subramanian A, Golub TR, Getz G, Boehm JS, Hahn WC. Cancer Discov. 2016 Jul;6(7):714-26. doi: 10.1158/2159-8290.CD-16-0160. Epub 2016 May 4. PubMed 27147599.
Backbone
  Vector backbone: pDONR223
  Backbone manufacturer: Invitrogen
  Backbone size w/o insert (bp): 2790
  Vector type: Gateway Entry vector
Growth in bacteria
  Bacterial resistance: Spectinomycin, 50 μg/mL
  Growth temperature: 37°C
  Growth strain: DH5alpha
  Copy number: High Copy
Gene/Insert
  Gene/Insert name: TCF7L2 (alt name: NM_001146284.1)
  Species: H. sapiens (human)
  Mutation: WT
  Entrez Gene: TCF7L2 (a.k.a. TCF-4, TCF4)
  Promoter: None
  Cloning method: Gateway Cloning
  Sequencing primers: 5′ M13pUC-fwd; 3′ M13-Rev
Terms and licenses: Academic/Nonprofit Terms; Industry Terms: Not Available to Industry
Depositor comments: Closed state: stop codon immediately follows insert Supporting reference: Systematic morphological profiling of human gene and allele function via Cell Painting. Rohban MH, et al. Elife. 2017, Mar 18;6. pii: e24060. PubMed PMID 28315521
How to cite: pDONR223_TCF7L2_WT was a gift from Jesse Boehm & William Hahn & David Root (Addgene plasmid # 81769 ; http://n2t.net/addgene:81769 ; RRID:Addgene_81769)
