>Addgene plasmid #81769 | pDONR223_TCF7L2_WT | depositor partial sequence | sequence record 155088 | Insert sequence
ATGCCGCAGCTGAACGGCGGTGGAGGGGATGACCTAGGCGCCAACGACGAACTGATTTCCTTCAAAGACG
AGGGCGAACAGGAGGAGAAGAGCTCCGAAAACTCCTCGGCAGAGAGGGATTTAGCTGATGTCAAATCGTC
TCTAGTCAATGAATCAGAAACGAATCAAAACAGCTCCTCCGATTCCGAGGCGGAAAGACGGCCTCCGCCT
CGCTCCGAAAGTTTCCGAGACAAATCCCGGGAAAGTTTGGAAGAAGCGGCCAAGAGGCAAGATGGAGGGC
TCTTTAAGGGGCCACCGTATCCCGGCTACCCCTTCATCATGATCCCCGACCTGACGAGCCCCTACCTCCC
CAACGGATCGCTCTCGCCCACCGCCCGAACCTATCTCCAGATGAAATGGCCACTGCTTGATGTCCAGGCA
GGGAGCCTCCAGAGTAGACAAGCCCTCAAGGATGCCCGGTCCCCATCACCGGCACACATTGTCTCTAACA
AAGTGCCAGTGGTGCAGCACCCTCACCATGTCCACCCCCTCACGCCTCTTATCACGTACAGCAATGAACA
CTTCACGCCGGGAAACCCACCTCCACACTTACCAGCCGACGTAGACCCCAAAACAGGAATCCCACGGCCT
CCGCACCCTCCAGATATATCCCCGTATTACCCACTATCGCCTGGCACCGTAGGACAAATCCCCCATCCGC
TAGGATGGCAAGGTCAACCAGTGTACCCAATCACGACAGGAGGATTCAGACACCCCTACCCCACAGCTCT
GACCGTCAATGCTTCCATGTCCAGGTTCCCTCCCCATATGGTCCCACCACATCATACGCTACACACGACG
GGCATTCCGCATCCGGCCATAGTCACACCAACAGTCAAACAGGAATCGTCCCAGAGTGATGTCGGCTCAC
TCCATAGTTCAAAGCATCAGGACTCCAAAAAGGAAGAAGAAAAGAAGAAGCCCCACATAAAGAAACCTCT
TAATGCATTCATGTTGTATATGAAGGAAATGAGAGCAAAGGTCGTAGCTGAGTGCACGTTGAAAGAAAGC
GCGGCCATCAACCAGATCCTTGGGCGGAGGTGGCATGCACTGTCCAGAGAAGAGCAAGCGAAATACTACG
AGCTGGCCCGGAAGGAGCGACAGCTTCATATGCAACTGTACCCCGGCTGGTCCGCGCGGGATAACTATGG
AAAGAAGAAGAAGAGGAAAAGGGACAAGCAGCCGGGAGAGACCAATGAACACAGCGAATGTTTCCTAAAT
CCTTGCCTTTCACTTCCTCCGATTACAGGAGAAAAAAAAAGTGCGTTCGCTACATACAAGGTGAAGGCAG
CTGCCTCAGCCCATCCTCTTCAGATGGAAGCTTAC
