>Addgene plasmid #81769 | pDONR223_TCF7L2_WT | addgene partial sequence | sequence record 160407 | M13-F20 5'-TGTAAAACGACGGCCAGT-3'
TTTTATTTTGACTGATAGTGACCTGTTCGTTGCAACAAATTGATGAGCAATGCTTTTTTATAATGCCAAC
TTTGTACAAAAAAGTTGGCACCATGCCGCAGCTGAACGGCGGTGGAGGGGATGACCTAGGCGCCAACGAC
GAACTGATTTCCTTCAAAGACGAGGGCGAACAGGAGGAGAAGAGCTCCGAAAACTCCTCGGCAGAGAGGG
ATTTAGCTGATGTCAAATCGTCTCTAGTCAATGAATCAGAAACGAATCAAAACAGCTCCTCCGATTCCGA
GGCGGAAAGACGGCCTCCGCCTCGCTCCGAAAGTTTCCGAGACAAATCCCGGGAAAGTTTGGAAGAAGCG
GCCAAGAGGCAAGATGGAGGGCTCTTTAAGGGGCCACCGTATCCCGGCTACCCCTTCATCATGATCCCCG
ACCTGACGAGCCCCTACCTCCCCAACGGATCGCTCTCGCCCACCGCCCGAACCTATCTCCAGATGAAATG
GCCACTGCTTGATGTCCAGGCAGGGAGCCTCCAGAGTAGACAAGCCCTCAAGGATGCCCGGTCCCCATCA
CCGGCACACATTGTCTCTAACAAAGTGCCAGTGGTGCAGCACCCTCACCATGTCCACCCCCTCACGCCTC
TTATCACGTACAGCAATGAACACTTCACGCCGGGAAACCCACCTCCACACTTACCAGCCGACGTAGACCC
CAAAACAGGAATCCCACGGCCTCCGCACCCTCCAGATATATCCCCGTATTACCCACTATCGCCTGGCACC
GTAGGACAAATCCCCCATCCGCTAGGATGGCAAGGTCAACCAGTGTACCCAATCACGACAGGAGGATTCA
GACACCCCTACCCCACAGCTCTGACCGTCAATGCTTCCATGTCCAGGTTCCCTCCCCATATGGTCCCACC
ACATCATACGCTACACACGACGGGCATTCCGCATCCGGCCATAGTCACACCAACAGTCAAACAGGAATCG
TCCCAGAGTGATGTCGGCTCACTCCATAGTTCAAAGCATCAGGACTCCAAAAAGG
